Addgene plasmid #23406: pDONR223-MAP2K1
Depositing lab: William Hahn & David Root. Depositing organization: Dana-Farber Cancer Institute. Publication: COT drives resistance to RAF inhibition through MAP kinase pathway reactivation. Johannessen CM, Boehm JS, Kim SY, Thomas SR, Wardwell L, Johnson LA, Emery CM, Stransky N, Cogdill AP, Barretina J, Caponigro G, Hieronymus H, Murray RR, Salehi-Ashtiani K, Hill DE, Vidal M, Zhao JJ, Yang X, Alkan O, Kim S, Harris JL, Wilson CJ, Myer VE, Finan PM, Root DE, Roberts TM, Golub T, Flaherty KT, Dummer R, Weber BL, Sellers WR, Schlegel R, Wargo JA, Hahn WC, Garraway LA. Nature. 2010 Dec 16;468(7326):968-72. doi: 10.1038/nature09627 PubMed 21107320.
Backbone
  Vector backbone: pDONR223
  Backbone manufacturer: Invitrogen
  Backbone size w/o insert (bp): 5005
  Vector type: Gateway Donor vector
Growth in bacteria
  Bacterial resistance: Spectinomycin, 50 μg/mL
  Growth temperature: 37°C
  Growth strain: DH5alpha
  Copy number: High Copy
Gene/Insert
  Gene/Insert name: MAP2K1 (alt name: mitogen-activated protein kinase kinase 1)
  Species: H. sapiens (human)
  Insert size (bp): 1182
  Entrez Gene: MAP2K1 (a.k.a. CFC3, MAPKK1, MEK1, MEL, MKK1, PRKMK1)
  Cloning method: Gateway Cloning
  Sequencing primers: 5′ M13pUC-fwd; 3′ M13rev
Terms and licenses: Academic/Nonprofit Terms; Industry Terms: Not Available to Industry
Depositor comments: The ORF has no Stop codon. This design enables easy recombination into a destination vector to add an epitope tag of choice and Stop codon to the ORF. Do NOT use this plasmid directly for transfections. A set of 4 custom lentiviral vectors is available ( pLX301 (http://www.addgene.org/25895/) , pLX302 (http://www.addgene.org/25896/) , pLX303 (http://www.addgene.org/25897/) , pLX304 (http://www.addgene.org/25890/) ) to be used to express these ORFs in mammalian cells. These plasmids are not included in the kit and must be ordered separately.
How to cite: pDONR223-MAP2K1 was a gift from William Hahn & David Root (Addgene plasmid # 23406 ; http://n2t.net/addgene:23406 ; RRID:Addgene_23406)
