[The description below was written by a language model from this plasmid's Addgene catalogue record and pLannotate feature annotations shown in this document.]
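Description:
pDONR223-MAP2K1 is a Gateway entry clone built on the Invitrogen pDONR223 donor backbone, carrying the open reading frame of human MAP2K1 (MEK1), the dual-specificity kinase that sits between RAF and ERK in the MAPK signalling cascade. The plasmid is maintained in E. coli from a high-copy ColE1/pUC-type origin and selected with spectinomycin through the aadA (SmR) aminoglycoside adenylyltransferase gene. Short fragments annotated as a class 1 integron Pc promoter and a gentamicin acetyltransferase lie just upstream of this marker. The sequenced record is 3,972 nt, shorter than the listed empty backbone size, which is consistent with the donor vector's original cassette between the recombination sites having been replaced by the roughly 1.2 kb insert.

The MAP2K1 coding sequence is flanked on both sides by attL-type recombination sites. The automated annotation labels both as attL3, so the exact site identities should be taken as tentative. These sites allow an LR Clonase reaction to move the ORF into any compatible destination vector. rrnB T1 and T2 terminators lie upstream of the cassette, presumably insulating it from read-through transcription, and a T7 promoter sits just beyond the downstream att site, pointing back toward the insert. Small lacI and lacZα fragments are backbone remnants.

The ORF has no stop codon, so recombination into a destination vector can add a C-terminal epitope tag and a stop codon in frame. No eukaryotic promoter is annotated, and the depositors state that the plasmid should not be transfected directly. It serves instead as a shuttle source, and they point to a set of companion lentiviral destination vectors for expressing such ORFs in mammalian cells. The associated publication concerns resistance to RAF inhibition through reactivation of the MAP kinase pathway.
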