Features (pLannotate 1.2.2; 12 found; start..end, strand, type, name):
     10..102     +  CDS            lacI (fragment): lac repressor; lacI; The lac repressor binds to the lac operator to inhibit transcription in E. coli. This inhibition can be relieved by adding lactose or isopropyl-β-D-thiogalactopyranoside (IPTG).
    157..184     -  terminator     rrnB T2 terminator: transcription terminator T2 from the E. coli rrnB gene
    316..359     +  terminator     rrnB T1 terminator: Escherichia coli rrnB; transcription terminator T1 from the E. coli rrnB gene
    406..442     -  CDS            lacZα (fragment): LacZα fragment of β-galactosidase; lacZ fragment
    459..554     +  protein_bind   attL3: mutant version of attL; recombination site for the Gateway® LR reaction LR Clonase™
    560..1738    +  CDS            MAP2K1 (sequence withheld): MP2K1_HUMAN - Also known as MEK1, PRKMK1. Experimental evidence at protein level: Swiss-Prot protein existence level 1. Dual specificity protein kinase which acts as an essential component of the MAP kinase signal transduction pathway. Binding of extracellular ligands such as growth factors, cytokines and hormones to their cell-surface receptors activates RAS and this initiates RAF1 activation. RAF1 then further activates the dual-specificity protein kinases MAP2K1/MEK1 and MAP2K2/MEK2. Both MAP2K1/MEK1 and MAP2K2/MEK2 function specifically in the MAPK/ERK cascade, and catalyze the concomitant
   1743..1838    -  protein_bind   attL3: mutant version of attL; recombination site for the Gateway® LR reaction LR Clonase™
   1857..1875    -  promoter       T7 promoter: promoter for bacteriophage T7 RNA polymerase
   2065..2088    +  promoter       Pc promoter (fragment): intI1 (promoter lies within the coding sequence); class 1 integron promoter
   2264..2320    +  CDS            GmR (fragment): gentamycin acetyltransferase; aacC1; confers resistance to gentamycin
   2327..3118    +  CDS            SmR: aminoglycoside adenylyltransferase (Murphy, 1985); aadA; confers resistance to spectinomycin and streptomycin
   3211..3799    +  rep_origin     ori: high-copy-number ColE1/pMB1/pBR322/pUC origin of replication
>Addgene plasmid #23406 | pDONR223-MAP2K1 | addgene full sequence | sequence record 217148 | Addgene NGS Result
AGCGGAAGAGCGCCCAATACGCAAACCGCCTCTCCCCGCGCGTTGGCCGATTCATTAATGCAGCTGGCAC
GACAGGTTTCCCGACTGGAAAGCGGGCAGTGAGCGCAACGCAATTAATACGCGTACCGCTAGCCAGGAAG
AGTTTGTAGAAACGCAAAAAGGCCATCCGTCAGGATGGCCTTCTGCTTAGTTTGATGCCTGGCAGTTTAT
GGCGGGCGTCCTGCCCGCCACCCTCCGGGCCGTTGCTTCACAACGTTCAAATCCGCTCCCGGCGGATTTG
TCCTACTCAGGAGAGCGTTCACCGACAAACAACAGATAAAACGAAAGGCCCAGTCTTCCGACTGAGCCTT
TCGTTTTATTTGATGCCTGGCAGTTCCCTACTCTCGCGTTAACGCTAGCATGGATGTTTTCCCAGTCACG
ACGTTGTAAAACGACGGCCAGTCTTAAGCTCGGGCCCCAAATAATGATTTTATTTTGACTGATAGTGACC
TGTTCGTTGCAACAAATTGATGAGCAATGCTTTTTTATAATGCCAACTTTGTACAAAAAAGTTGGCACC
[1179 nt withheld, positions 560-1738]
TTGCCAACTTTCTTGTACAAAGTTGGCATTATAAGAAAGCATTGCTTATCAATTTGTTGCAACGAACAGG
TCACTATCAGTCAAAATAAAATCATTATTTGCCATCCAGCTGATATCCCCTATAGTGAGTCGTATTACAT
GGTCATAGCTGTTTCCTGGCAGCTCTGGCCCGTGTCTCAAAATCTCTGATGTTACATTGCACAAGATAAA
AATATATCATCATGCCTCCTCTAGACCAGCCAGGACAGAAATGCCTCGACTTCGCTGCTACCCAAGGTTG
CCGGGTGACGCACACCGTGGAAACGGATGAAGGCACGAACCCAGTGGACATAAGCCTGTTCGGTTCGTAA
GCTGTAATGCAAGTAGCGTATGCGCTCACGCAACTGGTCCAGAACCTTGACCGAACGCAGCGGTGGTAAC
GGCGCAGTGGCGGTTTTCATGGCTTGTTATGACTGTTTTTTTGGGGTACAGTCTATGCCTCGGGCATCCA
AGCAGCAAGCGCGTTACGCCGTGGGTCGATGTTTGATGTTATGGAGCAGCAACGATGTTACGCAGCAGGG
CAGTCGCCCTAAAACAAAGTTAAACATTATGAGGGAAGCGGTGATCGCCGAAGTATCGACTCAACTATCA
GAGGTAGTTGGCGTCATCGAGCGCCATCTCGAACCGACGTTGCTGGCCGTACATTTGTACGGCTCCGCAG
TGGATGGCGGCCTGAAGCCACACAGTGATATTGATTTGCTGGTTACGGTGACCGTAAGGCTTGATGAAAC
AACGCGGCGAGCTTTGATCAACGACCTTTTGGAAACTTCGGCTTCCCCTGGAGAGAGCGAGATTCTCCGC
GCTGTAGAAGTCACCATTGTTGTGCACGACGACATCATTCCGTGGCGTTATCCAGCTAAGCGCGAACTGC
AATTTGGAGAATGGCAGCGCAATGACATTCTTGCAGGTATCTTCGAGCCAGCCACGATCGACATTGATCT
GGCTATCTTGCTGACAAAAGCAAGAGAACATAGCGTTGCCTTGGTAGGTCCAGCGGCGGAGGAACTCTTT
GATCCGGTTCCTGAACAGGATCTATTTGAGGCGCTAAATGAAACCTTAACGCTATGGAACTCGCCGCCCG
ACTGGGCTGGCGATGAGCGAAATGTAGTGCTTACGTTGTCCCGCATTTGGTACAGCGCAGTAACCGGCAA
AATCGCGCCGAAGGATGTCGCTGCCGACTGGGCAATGGAGCGCCTGCCGGCCCAGTATCAGCCCGTCATA
CTTGAAGCTAGACAGGCTTATCTTGGACAAGAAGAAGATCGCTTGGCCTCGCGCGCAGATCAGTTGGAAG
AATTTGTCCACTACGTGAAAGGCGAGATCACCAAGGTAGTCGGCAAATAACCCTCGAGCCACCCATGACC
AAAATCCCTTAACGTGAGTTACGCGTCGTTCCACTGAGCGTCAGACCCCGTAGAAAAGATCAAAGGATCT
TCTTGAGATCCTTTTTTTCTGCGCGTAATCTGCTGCTTGCAAACAAAAAAACCACCGCTACCAGCGGTGG
TTTGTTTGCCGGATCAAGAGCTACCAACTCTTTTTCCGAAGGTAACTGGCTTCAGCAGAGCGCAGATACC
AAATACTGTTCTTCTAGTGTAGCCGTAGTTAGGCCACCACTTCAAGAACTCTGTAGCACCGCCTACATAC
CTCGCTCTGCTAATCCTGTTACCAGTGGCTGCTGCCAGTGGCGATAAGTCGTGTCTTACCGGGTTGGACT
CAAGACGATAGTTACCGGATAAGGCGCAGCGGTCGGGCTGAACGGGGGGTTCGTGCACACAGCCCAGCTT
GGAGCGAACGACCTACACCGAACTGAGATACCTACAGCGTGAGCTATGAGAAAGCGCCACGCTTCCCGAA
GGGAGAAAGGCGGACAGGTATCCGGTAAGCGGCAGGGTCGGAACAGGAGAGCGCACGAGGGAGCTTCCAG
GGGGAAACGCCTGGTATCTTTATAGTCCTGTCGGGTTTCGCCACCTCTGACTTGAGCGTCGATTTTTGTG
ATGCTCGTCAGGGGGGCGGAGCCTATGGAAAAACGCCAGCAACGCGGCCTTTTTACGGTTCCTGGCCTTT
TGCTGGCCTTTTGCTCACATGTTCTTTCCTGCGTTATCCCCTGATTCTGTGGATAACCGTATTACCGCCT
TTGAGTGAGCTGATACCGCTCGCCGCAGCCGAACGACCGAGCGCAGCGAGTCAGTGAGCGAGGA
