>Addgene plasmid #23406 | pDONR223-MAP2K1 | depositor partial sequence | sequence record 10951 | Author sequence
[1179 nt withheld, positions 1-1179]
TTG
