>Addgene plasmid #23406 | pDONR223-MAP2K1 | addgene partial sequence | sequence record 29201 | 23406 with M13pUC-fwd
CCAATAATGATTTTATTTTGACTGATAGTGACCTGTTCGTTGCAACAAATTGATGAGCAATGCTTTTTTA
TAATGCCAACTTTGTACAAAAAAGTTGGCACC
[568 nt withheld, positions 103-670]
